Addgene plasmid #39443: TAL2073
Depositing lab: Keith Joung. Depositing organization: Massachusetts General Hospital. Publication: FLASH assembly of TALENs for high-throughput genome editing. Reyon D, Tsai SQ, Khayter C, Foden JA, Sander JD, Joung JK. Nat Biotechnol. 2012 Apr 8. doi: 10.1038/nbt.2170. PubMed 22484455.
Backbone
  Vector backbone: JDS71
  Backbone manufacturer: Joung lab (Addgene Plasmid # 32287)
  Backbone size w/o insert (bp): 6447
  Vector type: Mammalian Expression ; T7
Growth in bacteria
  Bacterial resistance: Ampicillin, 100 μg/mL
  Growth temperature: 37°C
  Growth strain: XL1 Blue
  Copy number: High Copy
Gene/Insert
  Gene/Insert name: eGFP-TALEN-43-Right
  Species: H. sapiens (human)
  Insert size (bp): 1844
  Promoter: CMV
  Tag / fusion protein: 3X Flag (N terminal on backbone); WT FOKI (C terminal on backbone)
  Cloning method: Restriction Enzyme; 5′ cloning site BsmBI (destroyed during cloning); 3′ cloning site BsmBI (destroyed during cloning)
  Sequencing primers: 5′ CMV-F
Terms and licenses: Academic/Nonprofit Terms; Industry Terms: Not Available to Industry
Depositor comments: Target binding site: TTGTGGCCGTTTACGTCGCC To reduce the chance of recombination in this plasmid, do not grow in liquid culture for more than 12-14 hours. It is strongly recommended that users perform a diagnostic digest to verify this plasmid prior to use. For example, a double digest of the plasmid with BamHI and KpnI should result in two bands at 2.5kb and 5.8kb
How to cite: TAL2073 was a gift from Keith Joung (Addgene plasmid # 39443 ; http://n2t.net/addgene:39443 ; RRID:Addgene_39443)
