[The description below was written by a language model from this plasmid's Addgene catalogue record.]
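Description:
TAL2073 is a mammalian expression plasmid encoding one half of a TALEN pair, the "right" monomer of eGFP-TALEN-43, built on the JDS71 backbone (about 6.4 kb without insert). It is a high-copy plasmid propagated in E. coli under ampicillin selection. The record gives no feature table, so the bacterial origin and any polyadenylation signal are not stated.

The insert is an approximately 1.8 kb array of TAL effector repeats produced by FLASH assembly, a method for high-throughput construction of TALENs, and was cloned into the backbone through BsmBI sites that were destroyed in the process. The backbone supplies the flanking parts of the open reading frame, so the repeat array is expressed as a fusion with an N-terminal 3X Flag epitope tag for detection and a C-terminal wild-type FokI nuclease domain. Transcription in mammalian cells is driven by the CMV promoter, and the vector type also lists T7, which suggests that a T7 promoter is available for in vitro transcription of the TALEN mRNA. Because FokI cleaves DNA only as a dimer, this monomer is meant to be co-delivered with its matching left partner; the two bind adjacent half-sites on opposite strands and create a double-strand break in the spacer between them.

As the name indicates, the target lies in the eGFP coding sequence, although the catalogue lists the insert species as human. Such constructs are typically used in reporter-disruption assays that measure TALEN activity by loss of eGFP fluorescence. The depositor notes that the repetitive TAL array is prone to recombination during propagation and recommends confirming plasmid integrity by diagnostic restriction digest before use.
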