>Addgene plasmid #39443 | TAL2073 | depositor partial sequence | sequence record 49745 | TAL2073 sequence 1844 bps
GAACCTGACCCCAGACCAGGTAGTCGCAATCGCGTCAAACGGAGGGGGAAAGCAAGCCCTGGAAACCGTG
CAAAGGTTGTTGCCGGTCCTTTGTCAAGACCACGGCCTTACACCGGAGCAAGTCGTGGCCATTGCAAATA
ATAACGGTGGCAAACAGGCTCTTGAGACGGTTCAGAGACTTCTCCCAGTTCTCTGTCAAGCCCACGGGCT
GACTCCCGATCAAGTTGTAGCGATTGCGTCCAACGGTGGAGGGAAACAAGCATTGGAGACTGTCCAACGG
CTCCTTCCCGTGTTGTGTCAAGCCCACGGTTTGACGCCTGCACAAGTGGTCGCCATCGCCAACAACAACG
GCGGTAAGCAGGCGCTGGAAACAGTACAGCGCCTGCTGCCTGTACTGTGCCAGGATCATGGACTGACCCC
AGACCAGGTAGTCGCAATCGCGAACAATAATGGGGGAAAGCAAGCCCTGGAAACCGTGCAAAGGTTGTTG
CCGGTCCTTTGTCAAGACCACGGCCTTACACCGGAGCAAGTCGTGGCCATTGCATCCCACGACGGTGGCA
AACAGGCTCTTGAGACGGTTCAGAGACTTCTCCCAGTTCTCTGTCAAGCCCACGGGCTGACTCCCGATCA
AGTTGTAGCGATTGCGTCGCATGACGGAGGGAAACAAGCATTGGAGACTGTCCAACGGCTCCTTCCCGTG
TTGTGTCAAGCCCACGGTTTGACGCCTGCACAAGTGGTCGCCATCGCCAACAACAACGGCGGTAAGCAGG
CGCTGGAAACAGTACAGCGCCTGCTGCCTGTACTGTGCCAGGATCATGGACTGACCCCAGACCAGGTAGT
CGCAATCGCGTCAAACGGAGGGGGAAAGCAAGCCCTGGAAACCGTGCAAAGGTTGTTGCCGGTCCTTTGT
CAAGACCACGGCCTTACACCGGAGCAAGTCGTGGCCATTGCAAGCAATGGGGGTGGCAAACAGGCTCTTG
AGACGGTTCAGAGACTTCTCCCAGTTCTCTGTCAAGCCCACGGGCTGACTCCCGATCAAGTTGTAGCGAT
TGCGTCCAACGGTGGAGGGAAACAAGCATTGGAGACTGTCCAACGGCTCCTTCCCGTGTTGTGTCAAGCC
CACGGTTTGACGCCTGCACAAGTGGTCGCCATCGCCTCCAATATTGGCGGTAAGCAGGCGCTGGAAACAG
TACAGCGCCTGCTGCCTGTACTGTGCCAGGATCATGGACTGACCCCAGACCAGGTAGTCGCAATCGCGTC
ACATGACGGGGGAAAGCAAGCCCTGGAAACCGTGCAAAGGTTGTTGCCGGTCCTTTGTCAAGACCACGGC
CTTACACCGGAGCAAGTCGTGGCCATTGCAAATAATAACGGTGGCAAACAGGCTCTTGAGACGGTTCAGA
GACTTCTCCCAGTTCTCTGTCAAGCCCACGGGCTGACTCCCGATCAAGTTGTAGCGATTGCGTCCAACGG
TGGAGGGAAACAAGCATTGGAGACTGTCCAACGGCTCCTTCCCGTGTTGTGTCAAGCCCACGGTTTGACG
CCTGCACAAGTGGTCGCCATCGCCAGCCATGATGGCGGTAAGCAGGCGCTGGAAACAGTACAGCGCCTGC
TGCCTGTACTGTGCCAGGATCATGGACTGACCCCAGACCAGGTAGTCGCAATCGCGAACAATAATGGGGG
AAAGCAAGCCCTGGAAACCGTGCAAAGGTTGTTGCCGGTCCTTTGTCAAGACCACGGCCTTACACCGGAG
CAAGTCGTGGCCATTGCATCCCACGACGGTGGCAAACAGGCTCTTGAGACGGTTCAGAGACTTCTCCCAG
TTCTCTGTCAAGCCCACGGGCTGA
