>Addgene plasmid #39443 | TAL2073 | addgene partial sequence | sequence record 52606 | JDS-TALEN-F 5'-TAGGGGTCGGTAAACAGTGG-3'
TGTGGCGGGTGAGCTTAGGGGGCCTCCGCTCCAGCTCGACACCGGGCAGCTGCTGAAGATCGCGAAGAGA
GGGGGAGTAACAGCGGTAGAGGCAGTGCACGCCTGGCGCAATGCGCTCACCGGGGCCCCCTTGAACCTGA
CCCCAGACCAGGTAGTCGCAATCGCGTCAAACGGAGGGGGAAAGCAAGCCCTGGAAACCGTGCAAAGGTT
GTTGCCGGTCCTTTGTCAAGACCACGGCCTTACACCGGAGCAAGTCGTGGCCATTGCAAATAATAACGGT
GGCAAACAGGCTCTTGAGACGGTTCAGAGACTTCTCCCAGTTCTCTGTCAAGCCCACGGGCTGACTCCCG
ATCAAGTTGTAGCGATTGCGTCCAACGGTGGAGGGAAACAAGCATTGGAGACTGTCCAACGGCTCCTTCC
CGTGTTGTGTCAAGCCCACGGTTTGACGCCTGCACAAGTGGTCGCCATCGCCAACAACAACGGCGGTAAG
CAGGCGCTGGAAACAGTACAGCGCCTGCTGCCTGTACTGTGCCAGGATCATGGACTGACCCCAGACCAGG
TAGTCGCAATCGCGAACAATAATGGGGGAAAGCAAGCCCTGGAAACCGTGCAAAGGTTGTTGCCGGTCCT
TTGTCAAGACCACGGCCTTACACCGGAGCAAGTCGTGGCCATTGCATCCCACGACGGTGGCAAACAGGCT
CTTGAGACGGTTCAGAGACTTCTCCCAGTTCTCTGTCAAGCCCACGGGCTGACTCCCGATCAAGTTGTAG
CGATTGCGTC
